Addgene plasmid #163208: D4N087
Purpose: Inducible expression of UniProt identifier D4N087
Depositing lab: Martin Engqvist. Depositing organization: Chalmers University of Technology. Publication: Experimental and computational investigation of enzyme functional annotations uncovers misannotation in the EC 1.1.3.15 enzyme class. Rembeza E, Engqvist MKM. PLoS Comput Biol. 2021 Sep 23;17(9):e1009446. doi: 10.1371/journal.pcbi.1009446. eCollection 2021 Sep. PubMed 34555022.
Backbone
  Vector backbone: pET21a(+)
  Vector type: Bacterial Expression
Growth in bacteria
  Bacterial resistance: Ampicillin, 100 μg/mL
  Growth temperature: 37°C
  Growth strain: DH5alpha
  Copy number: High Copy
Gene/Insert
  Gene/Insert name: D4N087 (alt name: flavoprotein oxidoreductase)
  Species: Anaerostipes hadrus
  Promoter: T7
  Tag / fusion protein: T7 (N terminal on backbone); 10xHis (C terminal on backbone)
  Cloning method: Unknown
  Sequencing primers: 5′ T7; 3′ T7-term
Terms and licenses: Academic/Nonprofit Terms; Industry Terms: Not Available to Industry
Depositor comments: Insert name is a UniProt identifier
How to cite: D4N087 was a gift from Martin Engqvist (Addgene plasmid # 163208 ; http://n2t.net/addgene:163208 ; RRID:Addgene_163208)
