[The description below was written by a language model from this plasmid's Addgene catalogue record and pLannotate feature annotations shown in this document.]
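Description:
D4N087 is a bacterial expression plasmid built on the pET21a(+) backbone for inducible production in E. coli of the protein with UniProt identifier D4N087, annotated as a flavoprotein oxidoreductase from Anaerostipes hadrus. The 6,807 nt plasmid is selected with ampicillin through the β-lactamase gene (AmpR) under its own promoter. It replicates from a ColE1/pMB1-type origin, alongside the pBR322-derived bom and rop elements. The catalogue lists it as high copy, although rop normally moderates copy number. An f1 origin is also present, and the short tetracycline-resistance fragments flanking lacI are non-functional pBR322 remnants typical of pET vectors.

The expression cassette follows the standard pET arrangement: a T7 promoter followed directly by a lac operator, then the strong ribosome binding site from phage T7 gene 10, the coding region, and a T7 terminator. The plasmid carries lacI with its own promoter, so the lac repressor keeps the cassette off until IPTG or lactose is added. Transcription also requires a host that supplies T7 RNA polymerase. The insert itself was not annotated in the feature table, but it presumably lies in the unannotated stretch between the RBS and the C-terminal histidine tag that spans the sequence origin. The catalogue describes an N-terminal T7 tag and a C-terminal 10xHis tag from the backbone. The automated annotation calls the histidine tract 9xHis and does not mark a T7 tag, so the N-terminal tag cannot be confirmed from the table. A short fragment matching a T7 gene 10B-derived solubility tag is flagged just after the His tag and may be an incidental match.

According to the associated publication title, the construct belongs to a study testing enzyme functional annotations in the EC 1.1.3.15 class. The His tag allows affinity purification of the recombinant protein.
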