Features (pLannotate 1.2.2; 18 found; start..end, strand, type, name):
     28..77      +  CDS            SET1 (fragment): solubility-enhancement tag derived from T7 phage gene 10B
     85..132     +  terminator     T7 terminator: transcription terminator for bacteriophage T7 RNA polymerase
    169..624     +  rep_origin     f1 ori (sequence partly withheld): f1 bacteriophage origin of replication; arrow indicates direction of (+) strand synthesis
    651..755     +  promoter       AmpR promoter: bla
    756..1616    +  CDS            AmpR: β-lactamase; bla; confers resistance to ampicillin, carbenicillin, and related antibiotics
   1787..2375    +  rep_origin     ori: high-copy-number ColE1/pMB1/pBR322/pUC origin of replication
   2561..2703    -  misc_feature   bom: basis of mobility region from pBR322
   2805..2996    -  CDS            rop: Rop protein, which maintains plasmids at low copy number; rop
   3013..3393    +  CDS            YPB1_ECOLX: Protein predicted: Swiss-Prot protein existence level 4. From Escherichia coli.
   3465..3756    -  CDS            TcR (fragment): tetracycline efflux protein; tet; confers resistance to tetracycline
   3771..3792    -  protein_bind   CAP binding site: CAP binding activates transcription in the presence of cAMP. E. coli catabolite activator protein
   3805..4887    -  CDS            lacI: lac repressor; lacI; The lac repressor binds to the lac operator to inhibit transcription in E. coli. This inhibition can be relieved by adding lactose or isopropyl-β-D-thiogalactopyranoside (IPTG).
   4888..4965    -  promoter       lacI promoter: lacI
   4973..5252    -  CDS            TcR (fragment): tetracycline efflux protein; tet; confers resistance to tetracycline
   5274..5292    +  promoter       T7 promoter: promoter for bacteriophage T7 RNA polymerase
   5293..5317    +  protein_bind   lac operator: The lac repressor binds to the lac operator to inhibit transcription in E. coli. This inhibition can be relieved by adding lactose or isopropyl-β-D-thiogalactopyranoside (IPTG). lac repressor encoded by lacI
   5332..5354    +  RBS            RBS: efficient ribosome binding site from bacteriophage T7 gene 10 (Olins and Rangwala, 1989)
   6796..15      +  CDS            9xHis (across the origin): 9xHis affinity tag
>Addgene plasmid #163208 | D4N087 | depositor full sequence | sequence record 316289 | Full Sequence
CACCACCACCACCACCACTGAGATCCGGCTGCTAACAAAGCCCGAAAGGAAGCTGAGTTGGCTGCTGCCA
CCGCTGAGCAATAACTAGCATAACCCCTTGGGGCCTCTAAACGGGTCTTGAGGGGTTTTTTGCTGAAAGG
AGGAACTATATCCGGATTGGCGAATGGG
[124 nt withheld, positions 169-292]
C
[91 nt withheld, positions 294-384]
A
[49 nt withheld, positions 386-434]
CCTTTGACGTTGGAGTCCACGTTCTTT
[37 nt withheld, positions 462-498]
ACCCTATCTCGGTCTATTCTTTTGATTTATAAGGGATTTTGCCGATTTCGGCCTATTGGTTAAAAAATGA
GCTGATTTAACAAAAATTTAACGCGAATTTTAACAAAATATTAACGTTTACAATTTCAGGTGGCACTTTT
CGGGGAAATGTGCGCGGAACCCCTATTTGTTTATTTTTCTAAATACATTCAAATATGTATCCGCTCATGA
GACAATAACCCTGATAAATGCTTCAATAATATTGAAAAAGGAAGAGTATGAGTATTCAACATTTCCGTGT
CGCCCTTATTCCCTTTTTTGCGGCATTTTGCCTTCCTGTTTTTGCTCACCCAGAAACGCTGGTGAAAGTA
AAAGATGCTGAAGATCAGTTGGGTGCACGAGTGGGTTACATCGAACTGGATCTCAACAGCGGTAAGATCC
TTGAGAGTTTTCGCCCCGAAGAACGTTTTCCAATGATGAGCACTTTTAAAGTTCTGCTATGTGGCGCGGT
ATTATCCCGTATTGACGCCGGGCAAGAGCAACTCGGTCGCCGCATACACTATTCTCAGAATGACTTGGTT
GAGTACTCACCAGTCACAGAAAAGCATCTTACGGATGGCATGACAGTAAGAGAATTATGCAGTGCTGCCA
TAACCATGAGTGATAACACTGCGGCCAACTTACTTCTGACAACGATCGGAGGACCGAAGGAGCTAACCGC
TTTTTTGCACAACATGGGGGATCATGTAACTCGCCTTGATCGTTGGGAACCGGAGCTGAATGAAGCCATA
CCAAACGACGAGCGTGACACCACGATGCCTGCAGCAATGGCAACAACGTTGCGCAAACTATTAACTGGCG
AACTACTTACTCTAGCTTCCCGGCAACAATTAATAGACTGGATGGAGGCGGATAAAGTTGCAGGACCACT
TCTGCGCTCGGCCCTTCCGGCTGGCTGGTTTATTGCTGATAAATCTGGAGCCGGTGAGCGTGGGTCTCGC
GGTATCATTGCAGCACTGGGGCCAGATGGTAAGCCCTCCCGTATCGTAGTTATCTACACGACGGGGAGTC
AGGCAACTATGGATGAACGAAATAGACAGATCGCTGAGATAGGTGCCTCACTGATTAAGCATTGGTAACT
GTCAGACCAAGTTTACTCATATATACTTTAGATTGATTTAAAACTTCATTTTTAATTTAAAAGGATCTAG
GTGAAGATCCTTTTTGATAATCTCATGACCAAAATCCCTTAACGTGAGTTTTCGTTCCACTGAGCGTCAG
ACCCCGTAGAAAAGATCAAAGGATCTTCTTGAGATCCTTTTTTTCTGCGCGTAATCTGCTGCTTGCAAAC
AAAAAAACCACCGCTACCAGCGGTGGTTTGTTTGCCGGATCAAGAGCTACCAACTCTTTTTCCGAAGGTA
ACTGGCTTCAGCAGAGCGCAGATACCAAATACTGTCCTTCTAGTGTAGCCGTAGTTAGGCCACCACTTCA
AGAACTCTGTAGCACCGCCTACATACCTCGCTCTGCTAATCCTGTTACCAGTGGCTGCTGCCAGTGGCGA
TAAGTCGTGTCTTACCGGGTTGGACTCAAGACGATAGTTACCGGATAAGGCGCAGCGGTCGGGCTGAACG
GGGGGTTCGTGCACACAGCCCAGCTTGGAGCGAACGACCTACACCGAACTGAGATACCTACAGCGTGAGC
TATGAGAAAGCGCCACGCTTCCCGAAGGGAGAAAGGCGGACAGGTATCCGGTAAGCGGCAGGGTCGGAAC
AGGAGAGCGCACGAGGGAGCTTCCAGGGGGAAACGCCTGGTATCTTTATAGTCCTGTCGGGTTTCGCCAC
CTCTGACTTGAGCGTCGATTTTTGTGATGCTCGTCAGGGGGGCGGAGCCTATGGAAAAACGCCAGCAACG
CGGCCTTTTTACGGTTCCTGGCCTTTTGCTGGCCTTTTGCTCACATGTTCTTTCCTGCGTTATCCCCTGA
TTCTGTGGATAACCGTATTACCGCCTTTGAGTGAGCTGATACCGCTCGCCGCAGCCGAACGACCGAGCGC
AGCGAGTCAGTGAGCGAGGAAGCGGAAGAGCGCCTGATGCGGTATTTTCTCCTTACGCATCTGTGCGGTA
TTTCACACCGCATATATGGTGCACTCTCAGTACAATCTGCTCTGATGCCGCATAGTTAAGCCAGTATACA
CTCCGCTATCGCTACGTGACTGGGTCATGGCTGCGCCCCGACACCCGCCAACACCCGCTGACGCGCCCTG
ACGGGCTTGTCTGCTCCCGGCATCCGCTTACAGACAAGCTGTGACCGTCTCCGGGAGCTGCATGTGTCAG
AGGTTTTCACCGTCATCACCGAAACGCGCGAGGCAGCTGCGGTAAAGCTCATCAGCGTGGTCGTGAAGCG
ATTCACAGATGTCTGCCTGTTCATCCGCGTCCAGCTCGTTGAGTTTCTCCAGAAGCGTTAATGTCTGGCT
TCTGATAAAGCGGGCCATGTTAAGGGCGGTTTTTTCCTGTTTGGTCACTGATGCCTCCGTGTAAGGGGGA
TTTCTGTTCATGGGGGTAATGATACCGATGAAACGAGAGAGGATGCTCACGATACGGGTTACTGATGATG
AACATGCCCGGTTACTGGAACGTTGTGAGGGTAAACAACTGGCGGTATGGATGCGGCGGGACCAGAGAAA
AATCACTCAGGGTCAATGCCAGCGCTTCGTTAATACAGATGTAGGTGTTCCACAGGGTAGCCAGCAGCAT
CCTGCGATGCAGATCCGGAACATAATGGTGCAGGGCGCTGACTTCCGCGTTTCCAGACTTTACGAAACAC
GGAAACCGAAGACCATTCATGTTGTTGCTCAGGTCGCAGACGTTTTGCAGCAGCAGTCGCTTCACGTTCG
CTCGCGTATCGGTGATTCATTCTGCTAACCAGTAAGGCAACCCCGCCAGCCTAGCCGGGTCCTCAACGAC
AGGAGCACGATCATGCGCACCCGTGGGGCCGCCATGCCGGCGATAATGGCCTGCTTCTCGCCGAAACGTT
TGGTGGCGGGACCAGTGACGAAGGCTTGAGCGAGGGCGTGCAAGATTCCGAATACCGCAAGCGACAGGCC
GATCATCGTCGCGCTCCAGCGAAAGCGGTCCTCGCCGAAAATGACCCAGAGCGCTGCCGGCACCTGTCCT
ACGAGTTGCATGATAAAGAAGACAGTCATAAGTGCGGCGACGATAGTCATGCCCCGCGCCCACCGGAAGG
AGCTGACTGGGTTGAAGGCTCTCAAGGGCATCGGTCGAGATCCCGGTGCCTAATGAGTGAGCTAACTTAC
ATTAATTGCGTTGCGCTCACTGCCCGCTTTCCAGTCGGGAAACCTGTCGTGCCAGCTGCATTAATGAATC
GGCCAACGCGCGGGGAGAGGCGGTTTGCGTATTGGGCGCCAGGGTGGTTTTTCTTTTCACCAGTGAGACG
GGCAACAGCTGATTGCCCTTCACCGCCTGGCCCTGAGAGAGTTGCAGCAAGCGGTCCACGCTGGTTTGCC
CCAGCAGGCGAAAATCCTGTTTGATGGTGGTTAACGGCGGGATATAACATGAGCTGTCTTCGGTATCGTC
GTATCCCACTACCGAGATATCCGCACCAACGCGCAGCCCGGACTCGGTAATGGCGCGCATTGCGCCCAGC
GCCATCTGATCGTTGGCAACCAGCATCGCAGTGGGAACGATGCCCTCATTCAGCATTTGCATGGTTTGTT
GAAAACCGGACATGGCACTCCAGTCGCCTTCCCGTTCCGCTATCGGCTGAATTTGATTGCGAGTGAGATA
TTTATGCCAGCCAGCCAGACGCAGACGCGCCGAGACAGAACTTAATGGGCCCGCTAACAGCGCGATTTGC
TGGTGACCCAATGCGACCAGATGCTCCACGCCCAGTCGCGTACCGTCTTCATGGGAGAAAATAATACTGT
TGATGGGTGTCTGGTCAGAGACATCAAGAAATAACGCCGGAACATTAGTGCAGGCAGCTTCCACAGCAAT
GGCATCCTGGTCATCCAGCGGATAGTTAATGATCAGCCCACTGACGCGTTGCGCGAGAAGATTGTGCACC
GCCGCTTTACAGGCTTCGACGCCGCTTCGTTCTACCATCGACACCACCACGCTGGCACCCAGTTGATCGG
CGCGAGATTTAATCGCCGCGACAATTTGCGACGGCGCGTGCAGGGCCAGACTGGAGGTGGCAACGCCAAT
CAGCAACGACTGTTTGCCCGCCAGTTGTTGTGCCACGCGGTTGGGAATGTAATTCAGCTCCGCCATCGCC
GCTTCCACTTTTTCCCGCGTTTTCGCAGAAACGTGGCTGGCCTGGTTCACCACGCGGGAAACGGTCTGAT
AAGAGACACCGGCATACTCTGCGACATCGTATAACGTTACTGGTTTCACATTCACCACCCTGAATTGACT
CTCTTCCGGGCGCTATCATGCCATACCGCGAAAGGTTTTGCGCCATTCGATGGTGTCCGGGATCTCGACG
CTCTCCCTTATGCGACTCCTGCATTAGGAAGCAGCCCAGTAGTAGGTTGAGGCCGTTGAGCACCGCCGCC
GCAAGGAATGGTGCATGCAAGGAGATGGCGCCCAACAGTCCCCCGGCCACGGGGCCTGCCACCATACCCA
CGCCGAAACAAGCGCTCATGAGCCCGAAGTGGCGAGCCCGATCTTCCCCATCGGTGATGTCGGCGATATA
GGCGCCAGCAACCGCACCTGTGGCGCCGGTGATGCCGGCCACGATGCGTCCGGCGTAGAGGATCGAGATC
TCGATCCCGCGAAATTAATACGACTCACTATAGGGGAATTGTGAGCGGATAACAATTCCCCTCTAGAAAT
AATTTTGTTTAACTTTAAGAAGGAGATATACATATGCCTTATCCGTATAAGAAGATGACCCAAGAGGACT
TCGACAAAATTATCGAAATCACTGACAACGAAAGGGTCTGGGTCGGAGACGAAATCGCAAAAGAGTACTA
CAAAGACGAGATGCCAGAATACGGTGTTTTCCCACCCGAACTGTATGTCGAAGTTTTAAATAAAGAAGAG
GTCTCTGAAATCATGAAATACGCTTATGAGCAAAATATTCCGGTTGTCTGCAGGGGCGCAGGAACCGGAT
TAGCCGGTGGTGCTACATGCAAGTACGGCGGCATAATGCTGTCTGTCATGCGAATGAACAAAATATTTCC
AGTAGACCATAAGAATCAGACTATCACTGCACAACCAGGTGCATTGTTGATCGACATTCAAGCCGCAGCA
AAGGAAGAGGGTCTCTTCTATCCCCCAGATCCCGGTGAGAAGACTGCTTCAATTGGCGGAAATGTCATTA
CTAATGCCGGTGGTATGAAGGCTGTTCGATATGGTCTGACTAGGGACTTCGTCAGATGCATCGAGGCAGT
CATGCCTGATGGATCAATTATGAACTTCTCTAGTAATGTAGTAAAGAACACTACCGGATTTGACGTCAAG
GACTTAGTCATTGGTTCTGAGGGGATTCTATGCATTTTGACGGAAGTCACGTTAAAGTTGCTTCCAGCCC
CAACTTGTAGCAGTACATTGGTAATGCCTTTCAGATCATTGGAAGAATGCGCCGATATGGTCCCAAAGGT
GTTGGACTTGCCTTTTGTTCCAACCGCTATAGAGTTCCTCGAAAGAGAGCTTATCGACATTGTCGAAAGA
TCACTCCACAAACTTTTCCCAGTTAAGCATGGCGAAGCTGTCCTGATCGTTATGTATGATGCTAGTTCTA
AGGAAGAGTTAGATAGGGCTGTGGAAGCAGCAGCTGAAGCAGCCCTTGAGAACGGCGCACTAGATTGTAA
CATTGCTGGAACACCTGAAAGAGCAGCTTCTGTGTGGGAAGTGAGGGGAGCAATTCTTGAGGGGATGAAA
GCTGACAGTGTCGCCCAAGAAGAGTGCGATGTTGTCGTTCCACGATCTGAGATTGCTGAATACGTGAAAC
AAGCTAAGAAAATCGCATCCGCTCATGGTATTAGAGTAGAACCATGCGGTCATTGCGGTGATGGTAATAT
TCATACAGAGATGTTAAGAGGTCCAGAAATGTCTGACGAGGAGTGGAAGAAGGCAACTCACGAGTCTTTG
ACTGAGTTATACGCACTATCAAAGAAGTTGGGTGGACAGCTATCTGGTGAGCACGGAATTGGAAATGGCA
GGTTGGATTTCTTAGAGGAATTTGCAGGACCCAGGATGATAGAACTGTACAAGAGTATTAAGAGAGCTTT
CGATGATAAGTTGATCTTGAATCCCGGAAAGATGATCAAAATCGATGAAAATGCTGCAGCTTTAGAACAC
CACCATCAC
