>Addgene plasmid #163208 | D4N087 | depositor partial sequence | sequence record 316290 | insert gene sequence
ATGCCTTATCCGTATAAGAAGATGACCCAAGAGGACTTCGACAAAATTATCGAAATCACTGACAACGAAA
GGGTCTGGGTCGGAGACGAAATCGCAAAAGAGTACTACAAAGACGAGATGCCAGAATACGGTGTTTTCCC
ACCCGAACTGTATGTCGAAGTTTTAAATAAAGAAGAGGTCTCTGAAATCATGAAATACGCTTATGAGCAA
AATATTCCGGTTGTCTGCAGGGGCGCAGGAACCGGATTAGCCGGTGGTGCTACATGCAAGTACGGCGGCA
TAATGCTGTCTGTCATGCGAATGAACAAAATATTTCCAGTAGACCATAAGAATCAGACTATCACTGCACA
ACCAGGTGCATTGTTGATCGACATTCAAGCCGCAGCAAAGGAAGAGGGTCTCTTCTATCCCCCAGATCCC
GGTGAGAAGACTGCTTCAATTGGCGGAAATGTCATTACTAATGCCGGTGGTATGAAGGCTGTTCGATATG
GTCTGACTAGGGACTTCGTCAGATGCATCGAGGCAGTCATGCCTGATGGATCAATTATGAACTTCTCTAG
TAATGTAGTAAAGAACACTACCGGATTTGACGTCAAGGACTTAGTCATTGGTTCTGAGGGGATTCTATGC
ATTTTGACGGAAGTCACGTTAAAGTTGCTTCCAGCCCCAACTTGTAGCAGTACATTGGTAATGCCTTTCA
GATCATTGGAAGAATGCGCCGATATGGTCCCAAAGGTGTTGGACTTGCCTTTTGTTCCAACCGCTATAGA
GTTCCTCGAAAGAGAGCTTATCGACATTGTCGAAAGATCACTCCACAAACTTTTCCCAGTTAAGCATGGC
GAAGCTGTCCTGATCGTTATGTATGATGCTAGTTCTAAGGAAGAGTTAGATAGGGCTGTGGAAGCAGCAG
CTGAAGCAGCCCTTGAGAACGGCGCACTAGATTGTAACATTGCTGGAACACCTGAAAGAGCAGCTTCTGT
GTGGGAAGTGAGGGGAGCAATTCTTGAGGGGATGAAAGCTGACAGTGTCGCCCAAGAAGAGTGCGATGTT
GTCGTTCCACGATCTGAGATTGCTGAATACGTGAAACAAGCTAAGAAAATCGCATCCGCTCATGGTATTA
GAGTAGAACCATGCGGTCATTGCGGTGATGGTAATATTCATACAGAGATGTTAAGAGGTCCAGAAATGTC
TGACGAGGAGTGGAAGAAGGCAACTCACGAGTCTTTGACTGAGTTATACGCACTATCAAAGAAGTTGGGT
GGACAGCTATCTGGTGAGCACGGAATTGGAAATGGCAGGTTGGATTTCTTAGAGGAATTTGCAGGACCCA
GGATGATAGAACTGTACAAGAGTATTAAGAGAGCTTTCGATGATAAGTTGATCTTGAATCCCGGAAAGAT
GATCAAAATCGATGAAAATGCTGCAGCTTTAGAACACCACCATCAC
